Addgene plasmid #203715: pcDNA3.1 NKX6-2-Venus S246A
Purpose: human NKX6-2 S246A phosphoresistant mutant
Depositing lab: Federico Herrera. Depositing organization: Universidade de Lisboa, Faculdade de Ciencias. Publication: Is spastic ataxia 8 a protein misfolding disorder?. Ferreira-Peralta P, Franca B, Murtinheira F, Rodrigues MS, Herrera F. Biochim Biophys Acta Mol Basis Dis. 2023 Sep 9;1870(1):166882. doi: 10.1016/j.bbadis.2023.166882. PubMed 37696463.
Backbone
  Vector backbone: pcDNA3.1
  Backbone manufacturer: Invitrogen
  Backbone size w/o insert (bp): 5350
  Vector type: Mammalian Expression
  Selectable markers: Neomycin (select with G418)
Growth in bacteria
  Bacterial resistance: Ampicillin, 100 μg/mL
  Growth temperature: 37°C
  Growth strain: DH5alpha
  Copy number: High Copy
Gene/Insert
  Gene/Insert name: NKX6-2 (S246A) fused with Venus (alt names: GTX; NKX6B)
  Species: H. sapiens (human)
  Insert size (bp): 1593
  Mutation: NKX6-2 (S246A)
  Entrez Gene: NKX6-2 (a.k.a. GTX, NKX6.2, NKX6B, SPAX8)
  Promoter: CMV
  Tag / fusion protein: Venus (C terminal on insert)
  Cloning method: Unknown
  Sequencing primers: 5′ CMV-F; 3′ BGH-rev
Terms and licenses: Academic/Nonprofit Terms; Industry Terms: Not Available to Industry
Depositor comments: The nucleotide sequence is not the consensus cDNA sequence, since it was optimized for mamalian expression with GeneArt services. However, the amino acid sequence is the same.
How to cite: pcDNA3.1 NKX6-2-Venus S246A was a gift from Federico Herrera (Addgene plasmid # 203715 ; http://n2t.net/addgene:203715 ; RRID:Addgene_203715)
