[The description below was written by a language model from this plasmid's Addgene catalogue record and pLannotate feature annotations shown in this document.]
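Description:
pcDNA3.1 NKX6-2-Venus S246A is a mammalian expression plasmid built on the Invitrogen pcDNA3.1 backbone, about 6.9 kb in its fully sequenced form. It is propagated in E. coli as a high-copy plasmid through a ColE1/pUC-type origin and selected with ampicillin via the β-lactamase gene. An f1 origin is also present. For mammalian cells, a neomycin phosphotransferase gene driven by the SV40 enhancer/early promoter and terminated by an SV40 polyadenylation signal allows G418 selection of stable transfectants. The feature table also lists short fragments (bom, ble, lacI, a truncated HIV-1 LTR, and lac promoter/operator elements). These appear to be backbone remnants or partial annotation matches rather than functional parts of the design.

The payload is the human NKX6-2 coding sequence (also known as GTX or NKX6B), a homeobox transcription factor with repressor activity in oligodendrocytes whose gene is linked to spastic ataxia 8. It is fused at its C terminus, through a short linker region, to the yellow fluorescent protein Venus. Expression is driven by the CMV immediate-early enhancer and promoter and terminated by the bovine growth hormone polyadenylation signal. A T7 promoter upstream of the insert could support in vitro transcription. The NKX6-2 portion carries an S246A substitution, described as a phosphoresistant mutation that replaces the serine with a non-phosphorylatable alanine. The depositor notes that the nucleotide sequence was codon-optimised for mammalian expression, so it differs from the consensus cDNA while the amino acid sequence is unchanged. The construct suits fluorescence-based study of how loss of phosphorylation at this site affects NKX6-2 in transfected mammalian cells. The associated publication concerns protein misfolding in spastic ataxia 8.
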