Features (pLannotate 1.2.2; 21 found; start..end, strand, type, name):
     28..80      -  misc_feature   bom (fragment): basis of mobility region from pBR322
    235..614     +  enhancer       CMV enhancer: human cytomegalovirus immediate early enhancer
    615..818     +  promoter       CMV promoter: human cytomegalovirus (CMV) immediate early promoter
    814..847     +  LTR            5' LTR (truncated) (fragment): truncated 5' long terminal repeat (LTR) from HIV-1
    863..881     +  promoter       T7 promoter: promoter for bacteriophage T7 RNA polymerase
    907..1737    +  CDS            NKX6-2: NKX62_HUMAN - Also known as GTX, NKX6B. Experimental evidence at protein level: Swiss-Prot protein existence level 1. Transcription factor with repressor activity involved in the regulation of axon-glial interactions at myelin paranodes in oligodendrocytes. Binds to the consensus DNA sequence 5'-(A/T)TTAATGA- 3'. In oligodendrocytes, binds to MBP and PLP1 promoter regions. From Homo sapiens (Human).
   1780..2496    +  CDS            Venus: Venus is a basic (constitutively fluorescent) yellow fluorescent protein published in 2002, derived from Aequorea victoria. It is reported to be a rapidly-maturing weak dimer with moderate acid sensitivity.
   2540..2764    +  polyA_signal   bGH poly(A) signal: bovine growth hormone polyadenylation signal
   2768..2789    +  promoter       SV40 promoter (fragment): SV40 enhancer and early promoter
   2810..3238    +  rep_origin     f1 ori (sequence partly withheld): f1 bacteriophage origin of replication; arrow indicates direction of (+) strand synthesis
   3252..3581    +  promoter       SV40 promoter: SV40 enhancer and early promoter
   3648..4439    +  CDS            neo: KKA2_KLEPN - Also known as kan, nptII. Experimental evidence at protein level: Swiss-Prot protein existence level 1. Resistance to kanamycin, neomycin, paromomycin, ribostamycin, butirosin and gentamicin B. From Klebsiella pneumoniae.
   4463..4621    +  CDS            ble (fragment): BLE_KLEPN - Experimental evidence at protein level: Swiss-Prot protein existence level 1. Binding protein with a strong affinity to the bleomycin family of antibiotics. Binds to CL990; an antimitotic-antibiotic compound. From Klebsiella pneumoniae.
   4616..4737    +  polyA_signal   SV40 poly(A) signal: SV40 polyadenylation signal
   4810..4826    -  protein_bind   lac operator: The lac repressor binds to the lac operator to inhibit transcription in E. coli. This inhibition can be relieved by adding lactose or isopropyl-β-D-thiogalactopyranoside (IPTG). lac repressor encoded by lacI
   4834..4864    -  promoter       lac promoter: promoter for the E. coli lac operon
   4879..4900    -  protein_bind   CAP binding site: CAP binding activates transcription in the presence of cAMP. E. coli catabolite activator protein
   4913..5005    -  CDS            lacI (fragment): lac repressor; lacI; The lac repressor binds to the lac operator to inhibit transcription in E. coli. This inhibition can be relieved by adding lactose or isopropyl-β-D-thiogalactopyranoside (IPTG).
   5188..5776    -  rep_origin     ori: high-copy-number ColE1/pMB1/pBR322/pUC origin of replication
   5947..6807    -  CDS            AmpR: β-lactamase; bla; confers resistance to ampicillin, carbenicillin, and related antibiotics
   6808..6912    -  promoter       AmpR promoter: bla
>Addgene plasmid #203715 | pcDNA3.1 NKX6-2-Venus S246A | addgene full sequence | sequence record 401646 | Addgene NGS Result
GACGGATCGGGAGATCTCCCGATCCCCTATGGTGCACTCTCAGTACAATCTGCTCTGATGCCGCATAGTT
AAGCCAGTATCTGCTCCCTGCTTGTGTGTTGGAGGTCGCTGAGTAGTGCGCGAGCAAAATTTAAGCTACA
ACAAGGCAAGGCTTGACCGACAATTGCATGAAGAATCTGCTTAGGGTTAGGCGTTTTGCGCTGCTTCGCG
ATGTACGGGCCAGATATACGCGTTGACATTGATTATTGACTAGTTATTAATAGTAATCAATTACGGGGTC
ATTAGTTCATAGCCCATATATGGAGTTCCGCGTTACATAACTTACGGTAAATGGCCCGCCTGGCTGACCG
CCCAACGACCCCCGCCCATTGACGTCAATAATGACGTATGTTCCCATAGTAACGCCAATAGGGACTTTCC
ATTGACGTCAATGGGTGGAGTATTTACGGTAAACTGCCCACTTGGCAGTACATCAAGTGTATCATATGCC
AAGTACGCCCCCTATTGACGTCAATGACGGTAAATGGCCCGCCTGGCATTATGCCCAGTACATGACCTTA
TGGGACTTTCCTACTTGGCAGTACATCTACGTATTAGTCATCGCTATTACCATGGTGATGCGGTTTTGGC
AGTACATCAATGGGCGTGGATAGCGGTTTGACTCACGGGGATTTCCAAGTCTCCACCCCATTGACGTCAA
TGGGAGTTTGTTTTGGCACCAAAATCAACGGGACTTTCCAAAATGTCGTAACAACTCCGCCCCATTGACG
CAAATGGGCGGTAGGCGTGTACGGTGGGAGGTCTATATAAGCAGAGCTCTCTGGCTAACTAGAGAACCCA
CTGCTTACTGGCTTATCGAAATTAATACGACTCACTATAGGGAGACCCAAGCTGGCTAGCGACACCATGG
ACACAAACAGACCTGGCGCCTTTGTGCTGTCTAGCGCTCCTCTGGCCGCTCTGCACAATATGGCCGAGAT
GAAGACCAGCCTGTTTCCATACGCTCTGCAGGGACCTGCCGGCTTTAAGGCTCCTGCTCTTGGAGGACTG
GGAGCACAACTGCCTCTGGGAACACCTCACGGCATCAGCGATATTCTGGGCAGACCTGTTGGAGCTGCTG
GCGGAGGATTGCTCGGAGGACTGCCTAGACTGAATGGACTGGCTTCTTCTGCCGGCGTGTACTTTGGACC
TGCTGCTGCCGTTGCCAGAGGCTATCCTAAACCTCTGGCTGAGCTTCCCGGCAGACCTCCTATTTTTTGG
CCTGGTGTTGTGCAGGGCGCTCCTTGGAGAGATCCTAGACTTGCTGGACCAGCTCCTGCAGGCGGAGTGC
TGGATAAGGATGGCAAGAAGAAGCACAGCAGACCCACCTTCAGCGGCCAGCAGATCTTTGCCCTGGAAAA
GACCTTCGAGCAGACCAAGTATCTGGCTGGCCCTGAGAGAGCCAGACTGGCCTATTCTCTGGGCATGACC
GAGAGCCAAGTGAAAGTGTGGTTCCAGAACAGACGGACCAAGTGGCGGAAGAGACATGCCGTGGAAATGG
CCAGCGCCAAGAAGAAACAGGACAGCGACGCCGAGAAGCTGAAAGTTGGAGGCTCCGATGCCGAGGACGA
CGACGAGTATAATAGACCTCTGGACCCCAACGCCGACGATGAGAAGATCACCCGGCTGCTGAAGAAACAC
AAGCCCAGCAATCTGGCCCTGGTGTCTCCTTGTGGTGGCGGAGCTGGGGATGCACTTGGATCCGGCGGAG
GTGGAAGCGGCGGAGGCGGATCTGGTACCATGGTTTCTAAGGGCGAAGAACTGTTCACCGGCGTGGTGCC
TATCCTGGTGGAACTGGATGGGGATGTGAACGGCCACAAGTTCTCTGTGTCTGGCGAAGGCGAAGGGGAT
GCCACATACGGCAAGCTGACCCTGAAGCTGATCTGCACCACAGGCAAACTGCCCGTGCCTTGGCCTACAC
TGGTCACAACACTCGGCTACGGCCTGCAGTGCTTTGCCAGATATCCCGACCACATGAAGCAGCACGATTT
CTTCAAGAGCGCCATGCCTGAGGGCTACGTGCAAGAGCGGACCATCTTCTTCAAGGACGACGGCAACTAC
AAGACCAGGGCCGAAGTGAAGTTCGAGGGCGACACCCTGGTCAACAGAATCGAGCTGAAGGGCATCGACT
TTAAAGAGGACGGCAACATCCTGGGCCACAAGCTCGAGTACAACTACAACAGCCACAACGTGTACATCAC
CGCCGACAAGCAGAAGAACGGCATCAAGGCCAACTTCAAGATCCGGCACAACATCGAGGATGGCGGCGTG
CAGCTGGCCGATCACTATCAGCAGAACACCCCTATCGGAGATGGCCCCGTCCTGCTGCCTGATAACCACT
ACCTGAGCTACCAGTCTGCCCTGAGCAAGGACCCCAATGAGAAGAGGGATCACATGGTGCTGCTGGAATT
CGTGACAGCCGCCGGAATCACACTCGGCATGGACGAGCTGTACAAATGAGGATCCTAAGGGCCCGTTTAA
ACCCGCTGATCAGCCTCGACTGTGCCTTCTAGTTGCCAGCCATCTGTTGTTTGCCCCTCCCCCGTGCCTT
CCTTGACCCTGGAAGGTGCCACTCCCACTGTCCTTTCCTAATAAAATGAGGAAATTGCATCGCATTGTCT
GAGTAGGTGTCATTCTATTCTGGGGGGTGGGGTGGGGCAGGACAGCAAGGGGGAGGATTGGGAAGACAAT
AGCAGGCATGCTGGGGATGCGGTGGGCTCTATGGCTTCTGAGGCGGAAAGAACCAGCTGGGGCTCTAGGG
GGTATCCCC
[124 nt withheld, positions 2810-2933]
C
[91 nt withheld, positions 2935-3025]
A
[49 nt withheld, positions 3027-3075]
CCTTTGACGTTGGAGTCCACGTTCTTT
[37 nt withheld, positions 3103-3139]
ACCCTATCTCGGTCTATTCTTTTGATTTATAAGGGATTTTGCCGATTTCGGCCTATTGGTTAAAAAATGA
GCTGATTTAACAAAAATTTAACGCGAATTAATTCTGTGGAATGTGTGTCAGTTAGGGTGTGGAAAGTCCC
CAGGCTCCCCAGCAGGCAGAAGTATGCAAAGCATGCATCTCAATTAGTCAGCAACCAGGTGTGGAAAGTC
CCCAGGCTCCCCAGCAGGCAGAAGTATGCAAAGCATGCATCTCAATTAGTCAGCAACCATAGTCCCGCCC
CTAACTCCGCCCATCCCGCCCCTAACTCCGCCCAGTTCCGCCCATTCTCCGCCCCATGGCTGACTAATTT
TTTTTATTTATGCAGAGGCCGAGGCCGCCTCTGCCTCTGAGCTATTCCAGAAGTAGTGAGGAGGCTTTTT
TGGAGGCCTAGGCTTTTGCAAAAAGCTCCCGGGAGCTTGTATATCCATTTTCGGATCTGATCAAGAGACA
GGATGAGGATCGTTTCGCATGATTGAACAAGATGGATTGCACGCAGGTTCTCCGGCCGCTTGGGTGGAGA
GGCTATTCGGCTATGACTGGGCACAACAGACAATCGGCTGCTCTGATGCCGCCGTGTTCCGGCTGTCAGC
GCAGGGGCGCCCGGTTCTTTTTGTCAAGACCGACCTGTCCGGTGCCCTGAATGAACTGCAGGACGAGGCA
GCGCGGCTATCGTGGCTGGCCACGACGGGCGTTCCTTGCGCAGCTGTGCTCGACGTTGTCACTGAAGCGG
GAAGGGACTGGCTGCTATTGGGCGAAGTGCCGGGGCAGGATCTCCTGTCATCTCACCTTGCTCCTGCCGA
GAAAGTATCCATCATGGCTGATGCAATGCGGCGGCTGCATACGCTTGATCCGGCTACCTGCCCATTCGAC
CACCAAGCGAAACATCGCATCGAGCGAGCACGTACTCGGATGGAAGCCGGTCTTGTCGATCAGGATGATC
TGGACGAAGAGCATCAGGGGCTCGCGCCAGCCGAACTGTTCGCCAGGCTCAAGGCGCGCATGCCCGACGG
CGAGGATCTCGTCGTGACCCATGGCGATGCCTGCTTGCCGAATATCATGGTGGAAAATGGCCGCTTTTCT
GGATTCATCGACTGTGGCCGGCTGGGTGTGGCGGACCGCTATCAGGACATAGCGTTGGCTACCCGTGATA
TTGCTGAAGAGCTTGGCGGCGAATGGGCTGACCGCTTCCTCGTGCTTTACGGTATCGCCGCTCCCGATTC
GCAGCGCATCGCCTTCTATCGCCTTCTTGACGAGTTCTTCTGAGCGGGACTCTGGGGTTCGAAATGACCG
ACCAAGCGACGCCCAACCTGCCATCACGAGATTTCGATTCCACCGCCGCCTTCTATGAAAGGTTGGGCTT
CGGAATCGTTTTCCGGGACGCCGGCTGGATGATCCTCCAGCGCGGGGATCTCATGCTGGAGTTCTTCGCC
CACCCCAACTTGTTTATTGCAGCTTATAATGGTTACAAATAAAGCAATAGCATCACAAATTTCACAAATA
AAGCATTTTTTTCACTGCATTCTAGTTGTGGTTTGTCCAAACTCATCAATGTATCTTATCATGTCTGTAT
ACCGTCGACCTCTAGCTAGAGCTTGGCGTAATCATGGTCATAGCTGTTTCCTGTGTGAAATTGTTATCCG
CTCACAATTCCACACAACATACGAGCCGGAAGCATAAAGTGTAAAGCCTGGGGTGCCTAATGAGTGAGCT
AACTCACATTAATTGCGTTGCGCTCACTGCCCGCTTTCCAGTCGGGAAACCTGTCGTGCCAGCTGCATTA
ATGAATCGGCCAACGCGCGGGGAGAGGCGGTTTGCGTATTGGGCGCTCTTCCGCTTCCTCGCTCACTGAC
TCGCTGCGCTCGGTCGTTCGGCTGCGGCGAGCGGTATCAGCTCACTCAAAGGCGGTAATACGGTTATCCA
CAGAATCAGGGGATAACGCAGGAAAGAACATGTGAGCAAAAGGCCAGCAAAAGGCCAGGAACCGTAAAAA
GGCCGCGTTGCTGGCGTTTTTCCATAGGCTCCGCCCCCCTGACGAGCATCACAAAAATCGACGCTCAAGT
CAGAGGTGGCGAAACCCGACAGGACTATAAAGATACCAGGCGTTTCCCCCTGGAAGCTCCCTCGTGCGCT
CTCCTGTTCCGACCCTGCCGCTTACCGGATACCTGTCCGCCTTTCTCCCTTCGGGAAGCGTGGCGCTTTC
TCATAGCTCACGCTGTAGGTATCTCAGTTCGGTGTAGGTCGTTCGCTCCAAGCTGGGCTGTGTGCACGAA
CCCCCCGTTCAGCCCGACCGCTGCGCCTTATCCGGTAACTATCGTCTTGAGTCCAACCCGGTAAGACACG
ACTTATCGCCACTGGCAGCAGCCACTGGTAACAGGATTAGCAGAGCGAGGTATGTAGGCGGTGCTACAGA
GTTCTTGAAGTGGTGGCCTAACTACGGCTACACTAGAAGAACAGTATTTGGTATCTGCGCTCTGCTGAAG
CCAGTTACCTTCGGAAAAAGAGTTGGTAGCTCTTGATCCGGCAAACAAACCACCGCTGGTAGCGGTGGTT
TTTTTGTTTGCAAGCAGCAGATTACGCGCAGAAAAAAAGGATCTCAAGAAGATCCTTTGATCTTTTCTAC
GGGGTCTGACGCTCAGTGGAACGAAAACTCACGTTAAGGGATTTTGGTCATGAGATTATCAAAAAGGATC
TTCACCTAGATCCTTTTAAATTAAAAATGAAGTTTTAAATCAATCTAAAGTATATATGAGTAAACTTGGT
CTGACAGTTACCAATGCTTAATCAGTGAGGCACCTATCTCAGCGATCTGTCTATTTCGTTCATCCATAGT
TGCCTGACTCCCCGTCGTGTAGATAACTACGATACGGGAGGGCTTACCATCTGGCCCCAGTGCTGCAATG
ATACCGCGAGACCCACGCTCACCGGCTCCAGATTTATCAGCAATAAACCAGCCAGCCGGAAGGGCCGAGC
GCAGAAGTGGTCCTGCAACTTTATCCGCCTCCATCCAGTCTATTAATTGTTGCCGGGAAGCTAGAGTAAG
TAGTTCGCCAGTTAATAGTTTGCGCAACGTTGTTGCCATTGCTACAGGCATCGTGGTGTCACGCTCGTCG
TTTGGTATGGCTTCATTCAGCTCCGGTTCCCAACGATCAAGGCGAGTTACATGATCCCCCATGTTGTGCA
AAAAAGCGGTTAGCTCCTTCGGTCCTCCGATCGTTGTCAGAAGTAAGTTGGCCGCAGTGTTATCACTCAT
GGTTATGGCAGCACTGCATAATTCTCTTACTGTCATGCCATCCGTAAGATGCTTTTCTGTGACTGGTGAG
TACTCAACCAAGTCATTCTGAGAATAGTGTATGCGGCGACCGAGTTGCTCTTGCCCGGCGTCAATACGGG
ATAATACCGCGCCACATAGCAGAACTTTAAAAGTGCTCATCATTGGAAAACGTTCTTCGGGGCGAAAACT
CTCAAGGATCTTACCGCTGTTGAGATCCAGTTCGATGTAACCCACTCGTGCACCCAACTGATCTTCAGCA
TCTTTTACTTTCACCAGCGTTTCTGGGTGAGCAAAAACAGGAAGGCAAAATGCCGCAAAAAAGGGAATAA
GGGCGACACGGAAATGTTGAATACTCATACTCTTCCTTTTTCAATATTATTGAAGCATTTATCAGGGTTA
TTGTCTCATGAGCGGATACATATTTGAATGTATTTAGAAAAATAAACAAATAGGGGTTCCGCGCACATTT
CCCCGAAAAGTGCCACCTGACGTC
