>Addgene plasmid #203715 | pcDNA3.1 NKX6-2-Venus S246A | depositor partial sequence | sequence record 394991 | NKX6-2-Venus S246A Insert
ATGGACACAAACAGACCTGGCGCCTTTGTGCTGTCTAGCGCTCCTCTGGCCGCTCTGCACAATATGGCCG
AGATGAAGACCAGCCTGTTTCCATACGCTCTGCAGGGACCTGCCGGCTTTAAGGCTCCTGCTCTTGGAGG
ACTGGGAGCACAACTGCCTCTGGGAACACCTCACGGCATCAGCGATATTCTGGGCAGACCTGTTGGAGCT
GCTGGCGGAGGATTGCTCGGAGGACTGCCTAGACTGAATGGACTGGCTTCTTCTGCCGGCGTGTACTTTG
GACCTGCTGCTGCCGTTGCCAGAGGCTATCCTAAACCTCTGGCTGAGCTTCCCGGCAGACCTCCTATTTT
TTGGCCTGGTGTTGTGCAGGGCGCTCCTTGGAGAGATCCTAGACTTGCTGGACCAGCTCCTGCAGGCGGA
GTGCTGGATAAGGATGGCAAGAAGAAGCACAGCAGACCCACCTTCAGCGGCCAGCAGATCTTTGCCCTGG
AAAAGACCTTCGAGCAGACCAAGTATCTGGCTGGCCCTGAGAGAGCCAGACTGGCCTATTCTCTGGGCAT
GACCGAGAGCCAAGTGAAAGTGTGGTTCCAGAACAGACGGACCAAGTGGCGGAAGAGACATGCCGTGGAA
ATGGCCAGCGCCAAGAAGAAACAGGACAGCGACGCCGAGAAGCTGAAAGTTGGAGGCTCCGATGCCGAGG
ACGACGACGAGTATAATAGACCTCTGGACCCCAACGCCGACGATGAGAAGATCACCCGGCTGCTGAAGAA
ACACAAGCCCAGCAATCTGGCCCTGGTGTCTCCTTGTGGTGGCGGAGCTGGGGATGCACTTGGATCCGGC
GGAGGTGGAAGCGGCGGAGGCGGATCTGGTACCATGGTTTCTAAGGGCGAAGAACTGTTCACCGGCGTGG
TGCCTATCCTGGTGGAACTGGATGGGGATGTGAACGGCCACAAGTTCTCTGTGTCTGGCGAAGGCGAAGG
GGATGCCACATACGGCAAGCTGACCCTGAAGCTGATCTGCACCACAGGCAAACTGCCCGTGCCTTGGCCT
ACACTGGTCACAACACTCGGCTACGGCCTGCAGTGCTTTGCCAGATATCCCGACCACATGAAGCAGCACG
ATTTCTTCAAGAGCGCCATGCCTGAGGGCTACGTGCAAGAGCGGACCATCTTCTTCAAGGACGACGGCAA
CTACAAGACCAGGGCCGAAGTGAAGTTCGAGGGCGACACCCTGGTCAACAGAATCGAGCTGAAGGGCATC
GACTTTAAAGAGGACGGCAACATCCTGGGCCACAAGCTCGAGTACAACTACAACAGCCACAACGTGTACA
TCACCGCCGACAAGCAGAAGAACGGCATCAAGGCCAACTTCAAGATCCGGCACAACATCGAGGATGGCGG
CGTGCAGCTGGCCGATCACTATCAGCAGAACACCCCTATCGGAGATGGCCCCGTCCTGCTGCCTGATAAC
CACTACCTGAGCTACCAGTCTGCCCTGAGCAAGGACCCCAATGAGAAGAGGGATCACATGGTGCTGCTGG
AATTCGTGACAGCCGCCGGAATCACACTCGGCATGGACGAGCTGTACAAATGA
